>Addgene plasmid #163780 | pRRL-MND-hCard11 K69Q-T2A-GFP | addgene full sequence | sequence record 323584 | Addgene NGS Result
CGTTTAGTGAACCGTCAGATCGCCTGGAGACGCCATCCACGCTGTTTTGACTTCCATAGAAGGATCTCGA
CGCCGCCACCATGCCAGGAGGAGGGCCAGAGATGGATGACTACATGGAGACGCTGAAGGATGAAGAGGAC
GCCTTGTGGGAGAATGTGGAGTGTAACCGGCACATGCTCAGCCGCTATATCAACCCTGCCAAGCTCACGC
CCTACCTGCGTCAGTGTAAGGTCATTGATGAGCAGGATGAAGATGAAGTGCTTAATGCCCCTATGCTGCC
ATCCCAGATCAACCGAGCAGGCCGGCTGTTGGACATTCTACATACCAAGGGGCAAAGGGGCTATGTGGTC
TTCTTGGAGAGCCTAGAATTTTATTACCCAGAACTGTACAAACTGGTGACTGGGAAAGAGCCCACTCGGA
GATTCTCCACCATTGTGGTGGAGGAAGGCCACGAGGGCCTCACGCACTTCCTGATGAACGAGGTCATCAA
GCTGCAGCAGCAGATGAAGGCCAAGGACCTGCAACGCTGCGAGCTGCTGGCCAGGTTGCGGCAGCTGGAG
GATGAGAAGAAGCAGATGACGCTGACGCGCGTGGAGCTGCTAACCTTCCAGGAGCGGTACTACAAGATGA
AGGAAGAGCGGGACAGCTACAATGACGAGCTGGTCAAGGTGAAGGACGACAACTACAACTTAGCCATGCG
CTACGCACAGCTCAGTGAGGAGAAGAACATGGCGGTCATGAGGAGCCGAGACCTCCAACTCGAGATCGAT
CAGCTAAAGCACCGGTTGAATAAGATGGAGGAGGAATGTAAGCTGGAGAGAAATCAGTCTCTAAAACTGA
AGAATGACATTGAAAATCGGCCCAAGAAGGAGCAGGTTCTGGAACTGGAGCGGGAGAATGAAATGCTGAA
GACCAAAAACCAGGAGCTGCAGTCCATCATCCAGGCCGGGAAGCGCAGCCTGCCAGACTCAGACAAGGCC
ATCCTGGACATCTTGGAACACGACCGCAAGGAGGCCCTGGAGGACAGGCAGGAGCTGGTCAACAGGATCT
ACAACCTGCAGGAGGAGGCCCGCCAGGCAGAGGAGCTGCGAGACAAGTACCTGGAGGAGAAGGAGGACCT
GGAGCTCAAGTGCTCGACCCTGGGAAAGGACTGTGAAATGTACAAGCACCGCATGAACACGGTCATGCTG
CAGCTGGAGGAGGTGGAGCGGGAGCGGGACCAGGCCTTCCACTCCCGAGATGAAGCTCAGACACAGTACT
CGCAGTGCTTAATCGAAAAGGACAAGTACAGGAAGCAGATCCGCGAGCTGGAGGAGAAGAACGATGAGAT
GAGGATCGAGATGGTGCGGCGGGAGGCCTGCATCGTCAACCTGGAGAGCAAGCTGCGGCGCCTCTCCAAG
GACAGCAACAACCTGGACCAGAGTCTGCCCAGGAACCTGCCAGTAACCATCATCTCTCAGGACTTTGGGG
ATGCCAGCCCCAGGACCAATGGTCAAGAAGCTGACGATTCTTCCACCTCGGAGGAGTCACCTGAAGACAG
CAAGTACTTCCTGCCCTACCATCCGCCCCAGCGCAGGATGAACCTGAAGGGCATCCAGCTGCAGAGAGCC
AAATCCCCCATCAGCCTGAAGCGAACATCAGATTTTCAAGCCAAGGGGCACGAGGAAGAAGGCACGGATG
CCAGCCCTAGCTCCTGCGGATCTCTGCCCATCACCAACTCCTTCACCAAGATGCAGCCCCCCCGGAGCCG
CAGCAGCATCATGTCAATCACCGCCGAGCCCCCGGGAAACGACTCCATCGTCAGACGCTACAAGGAGGAC
GCGCCCCATCGCAGCACAGTCGAAGAAGACAATGACAGCGGCGGGTTTGACGCCTTAGATCTGGATGATG
ACAGTCACGAACGCTACTCCTTCGGACCCTCCTCCATCCACTCCTCCTCCTCCTCCCACCAATCCGAGGG
CCTGGATGCCTACGACCTGGAGCAGGTCAACCTCATGTTCAGGAAGTTCTCTCTGGAAAGACCCTTCCGG
CCTTCGGTCACCTCTGTGGGGCACGTGCGGGGCCCAGGGCCCTCGGTGCAGCACACGACGCTGAATGGCG
ACAGCCTCACCTCCCAGCTCACCCTGCTGGGGGGCAACGCGCGAGGGAGCTTCGTGCACTCGGTCAAGCC
TGGCTCTCTGGCCGAGAAAGCCGGCCTCCGTGAGGGCCACCAGCTGCTGCTGCTAGAAGGCTGCATCCGA
GGCGAGAGGCAGAGTGTCCCGTTGGACACATGCACCAAAGAGGAAGCCCACTGGACTATCCAGAGGTGCA
GCGGCCCCGTCACGCTGCACTACAAGGTCAACCACGAAGGGTACCGGAAGCTGGTGAAGGACATGGAGGA
CGGCCTGATCACATCGGGGGACTCGTTCTACATCCGGCTGAACCTGAACATCTCCAGCCAGCTGGACGCC
TGCACCATGTCCCTGAAGTGTGACGATGTTGTGCACGTCCGTGACACCATGTACCAGGACAGGCACGAGT
GGCTGTGCGCGCGGGTCGACCCTTTCACAGACCATGACCTGGATATGGGCACCATACCCAGCTACAGCCG
AGCCCAGCAGCTCCTCCTGGTGAAACTGCAGCGCCTGATGCACCGAGGCAGCCGGGAGGAGGTAGACGGC
ACCCACCACACCCTGCGGGCACTCCGGAACACCCTGCAGCCAGAAGAAGCGCTTTCAACAAGCGACCCCC
GGGTCAGCCCCCGTCTCTCGCGAGCAAGCTTCCTTTTTGGCCAGCTCCTTCAGTTCGTCAGCAGGTCCGA
GAACAAGTATAAGCGGATGAACAGCAACGAGCGGGTCCGCATCATCTCGGGGAGTCCGCTAGGGAGCCTG
GCCCGGTCCTCGCTGGACGCCACCAAGCTCTTGACTGAGAAGCAGGAAGAGCTGGACCCTGAGAGCGAGC
TGGGCAAGAACCTCAGCCTCATCCCCTACAGCCTGGTACGCGCCTTCTACTGCGAGCGCCGCCGGCCCGT
GCTCTTCACACCCACCGTGCTGGCCAAGACGCTGGTGCAGAGGCTGCTCAACTCGGGAGGTGCCATGGAG
TTCACCATCTGCAAGTCAGATATCGTCACAAGAGATGAGTTCCTCAGAAGGCAGAAGACGGAGACCATCA
TCTACTCCCGAGAGAAGAACCCCAACGCGTTCGAATGCATCGCCCCTGCCAACATTGAAGCTGTGGCCGC
CAAGAACAAGCACTGCCTGCTGGAGGCTGGGATCGGCTGCACAAGAGACTTGATCAAGTCCAACATCTAC
CCCATCGTGCTCTTCATCCGGGTGTGTGAGAAGAACATCAAGAGGTTCAGAAAGCTGCTGCCCCGACCTG
AGACGGAGGAGGAGTTCCTGCGCGTGTGCCGGCTGAAGGAGAAGGAGCTGGAGGCCCTGCCGTGCCTGTA
CGCCACGGTGGAACCTGACATGTGGGGCAGCGTAGAGGAGCTGCTCCGCGTTGTCAAGGACAAGATCGGC
GAGGAGCAGCGCAAGACCATCTGGGTGGACGAGGACCAGCTGGGATCCGGTGAGGGCAGAGGAAGTCTTC
TAACATGCGGTGACGTGGAGGAGAATCCGGGCCCCATGGTGAGCAAGGGCGAGGAGCTGTTCACCGGGGT
GGTGCCCATCCTGGTCGAGCTGGACGGCGACGTAAACGGCCACAAGTTCAGCGTGTCCGGCGAGGGCGAG
GGCGATGCCACCTACGGCAAGCTGACCCTGAAGTTCATCTGCACCACCGGCAAGCTGCCCGTGCCCTGGC
CCACCCTCGTGACCACCCTGACCTACGGCGTGCAGTGCTTCAGCCGCTACCCCGACCACATGAAGCAGCA
CGACTTCTTCAAGTCCGCCATGCCCGAAGGCTACGTCCAGGAGCGCACCATCTTCTTCAAGGACGACGGC
AACTACAAGACCCGCGCCGAGGTGAAGTTCGAGGGCGACACCCTGGTGAACCGCATCGAGCTGAAGGGCA
TCGACTTCAAGGAGGACGGCAACATCCTGGGGCACAAGCTGGAGTACAACTACAACAGCCACAACGTCTA
TATCATGGCCGACAAGCAGAAGAACGGCATCAAGGTGAACTTCAAGATCCGCCACAACATCGAGGACGGC
AGCGTGCAGCTCGCCGACCACTACCAGCAGAACACCCCCATCGGCGACGGCCCCGTGCTGCTGCCCGACA
ACCACTACCTGAGCACCCAGTCCGCCCTGAGCAAAGACCCCAACGAGAAGCGCGATCACATGGTCCTGCT
GGAGTTCGTGACCGCCGCCGGGATCACTCTCGGCATGGACGAGCTGTACAAGTGAATCTAGAGTCGACAA
TCAACCTCTGGATTACAAAATTTGTGAAAGATTGACTGGTATTCTTAACTATGTTGCTCCTTTTACGCTA
TGTGGATACGCTGCTTTAATGCCTTTGTATCATGCTATTGCTTCCCGTATGGCTTTCATTTTCTCCTCCT
TGTATAAATCCTGGTTGCTGTCTCTTTATGAGGAGTTGTGGCCCGTTGTCAGGCAACGTGGCGTGGTGTG
CACTGTGTTTGCTGACGCAACCCCCACTGGTTGGGGCATTGCCACCACCTGTCAGCTCCTTTCCGGGACT
TTCGCTTTCCCCCTCCCTATTGCCACGGCGGAACTCATCGCCGCCTGCCTTGCCCGCTGCTGGACAGGGG
CTCGGCTGTTGGGCACTGACAATTCCGTGGTGTTGTCGGGGAAGCTGACGTCCTTTCCATGGCTGCTCGC
CTGTGTTGCCACCTGGATTCTGCGCGGGACGTCCTTCTGCTACGTCCCTTCGGCCCTCAATCCAGCGGAC
CTTCCTTCCCGCGGCCTGCTGCCGGCTCTGCGGCCTCTTCCGCGTCTTCGCCTTCGCCCTCAGACGAGTC
GGATCTCCCTTTGGGCCGCCTCCCCGCCTGGAATTCGAGCTCGGTACCTTTAAGACCAATGACTTACAAG
GCAGCTGTAGATCTTAGCCACTTTTTAAAAGAAAAGGGGGGACTGGAAGGGCTAATTCACTCCCAACGAA
GACAAGATCTGCTTTTTGCTTGTACTGGGTCTCTCTGGTTAGACCAGATCTGAGCCTGGGAGCTCTCTGG
CTAACTAGGGAACCCACTGCTTAAGCCTCAATAAAGCTTGCCTTGAGTGCTTCAAGTAGTGTGTGCCCGT
CTGTTGTGTGACTCTGGTAACTAGAGATCCCTCAGACCCTTTTAGTCAGTGTGGAAAATCTCTAGCAGTA
GTAGTTCATGTCATCTTATTATTCAGTATTTATAACTTGCAAAGAAATGAATATCAGAGAGTGAGAGGAA
CTTGTTTATTGCAGCTTATAATGGTTACAAATAAAGCAATAGCATCACAAATTTCACAAATAAAGCATTT
TTTTCACTGCATTCTAGTTGTGGTTTGTCCAAACTCATCAATGTATCTTATCATGTCTGGCTCTAGCTAT
CCCGCCCCTAACTCCGCCCATCCCGCCCCTAACTCCGCCCAGTTCCGCCCATTCTCCGCCCCATGGCTGA
CTAATTTTTTTTATTTATGCAGAGGCCGAGGCCGCCTCGGCCTCTGAGCTATTCCAGAAGTAGTGAGGAG
GCTTTTTTGGAGGCCTAGGGACGTACCCAATTCGCCCTATAGTGAGTCGTATTACGCGCGCTCACTGGCC
GTCGTTTTACAACGTCGTGACTGGGAAAACCCTGGCGTTACCCAACTTAATCGCCTTGCAGCACATCCCC
CTTTCGCCAGCTGGCGTAATAGCGAAGAGGCCCGCACCGATCGCCCTTCCCAACAGTTGCGCAGCCTGAA
TGGCGAATGGG
[124 nt withheld, positions 5822-5945]
C
[91 nt withheld, positions 5947-6037]
A
[49 nt withheld, positions 6039-6087]
CCTTTGACGTTGGAGTCCACGTTCTTT
[37 nt withheld, positions 6115-6151]
ACCCTATCTCGGTCTATTCTTTTGATTTATAAGGGATTTTGCCGATTTCGGCCTATTGGTTAAAAAATGA
GCTGATTTAACAAAAATTTAACGCGAATTTTAACAAAATATTAACGCTTACAATTTAGGTGGCACTTTTC
GGGGAAATGTGCGCGGAACCCCTATTTGTTTATTTTTCTAAATACATTCAAATATGTATCCGCTCATGAG
ACAATAACCCTGATAAATGCTTCAATAATATTGAAAAAGGAAGAGTATGAGTATTCAACATTTCCGTGTC
GCCCTTATTCCCTTTTTTGCGGCATTTTGCCTTCCTGTTTTTGCTCACCCAGAAACGCTGGTGAAAGTAA
AAGATGCTGAAGATCAGTTGGGTGCACGAGTGGGTTACATCGAACTGGATCTCAACAGCGGTAAGATCCT
TGAGAGTTTTCGCCCCGAAGAACGTTTTCCAATGATGAGCACTTTTAAAGTTCTGCTATGTGGCGCGGTA
TTATCCCGTATTGACGCCGGGCAAGAGCAACTCGGTCGCCGCATACACTATTCTCAGAATGACTTGGTTG
AGTACTCACCAGTCACAGAAAAGCATCTTACGGATGGCATGACAGTAAGAGAATTATGCAGTGCTGCCAT
AACCATGAGTGATAACACTGCGGCCAACTTACTTCTGACAACGATCGGAGGACCGAAGGAGCTAACCGCT
TTTTTGCACAACATGGGGGATCATGTAACTCGCCTTGATCGTTGGGAACCGGAGCTGAATGAAGCCATAC
CAAACGACGAGCGTGACACCACGATGCCTGTAGCAATGGCAACAACGTTGCGCAAACTATTAACTGGCGA
ACTACTTACTCTAGCTTCCCGGCAACAATTAATAGACTGGATGGAGGCGGATAAAGTTGCAGGACCACTT
CTGCGCTCGGCCCTTCCGGCTGGCTGGTTTATTGCTGATAAATCTGGAGCCGGTGAGCGTGGGTCTCGCG
GTATCATTGCAGCACTGGGGCCAGATGGTAAGCCCTCCCGTATCGTAGTTATCTACACGACGGGGAGTCA
GGCAACTATGGATGAACGAAATAGACAGATCGCTGAGATAGGTGCCTCACTGATTAAGCATTGGTAACTG
TCAGACCAAGTTTACTCATATATACTTTAGATTGATTTAAAACTTCATTTTTAATTTAAAAGGATCTAGG
TGAAGATCCTTTTTGATAATCTCATGACCAAAATCCCTTAACGTGAGTTTTCGTTCCACTGAGCGTCAGA
CCCCGTAGAAAAGATCAAAGGATCTTCTTGAGATCCTTTTTTTCTGCGCGTAATCTGCTGCTTGCAAACA
AAAAAACCACCGCTACCAGCGGTGGTTTGTTTGCCGGATCAAGAGCTACCAACTCTTTTTCCGAAGGTAA
CTGGCTTCAGCAGAGCGCAGATACCAAATACTGTTCTTCTAGTGTAGCCGTAGTTAGGCCACCACTTCAA
GAACTCTGTAGCACCGCCTACATACCTCGCTCTGCTAATCCTGTTACCAGTGGCTGCTGCCAGTGGCGAT
AAGTCGTGTCTTACCGGGTTGGACTCAAGACGATAGTTACCGGATAAGGCGCAGCGGTCGGGCTGAACGG
GGGGTTCGTGCACACAGCCCAGCTTGGAGCGAACGACCTACACCGAACTGAGATACCTACAGCGTGAGCT
ATGAGAAAGCGCCACGCTTCCCGAAGGGAGAAAGGCGGACAGGTATCCGGTAAGCGGCAGGGTCGGAACA
GGAGAGCGCACGAGGGAGCTTCCAGGGGGAAACGCCTGGTATCTTTATAGTCCTGTCGGGTTTCGCCACC
TCTGACTTGAGCGTCGATTTTTGTGATGCTCGTCAGGGGGGCGGAGCCTATGGAAAAACGCCAGCAACGC
GGCCTTTTTACGGTTCCTGGCCTTTTGCTGGCCTTTTGCTCACATGTTCTTTCCTGCGTTATCCCCTGAT
TCTGTGGATAACCGTATTACCGCCTTTGAGTGAGCTGATACCGCTCGCCGCAGCCGAACGACCGAGCGCA
GCGAGTCAGTGAGCGAGGAAGCGGAAGAGCGCCCAATACGCAAACCGCCTCTCCCCGCGCGTTGGCCGAT
TCATTAATGCAGCTGGCACGACAGGTTTCCCGACTGGAAAGCGGGCAGTGAGCGCAACGCAATTAATGTG
AGTTAGCTCACTCATTAGGCACCCCAGGCTTTACACTTTATGCTTCCGGCTCGTATGTTGTGTGGAATTG
TGAGCGGATAACAATTTCACACAGGAAACAGCTATGACCATGATTACGCCAAGCGCGCAATTAACCCTCA
CTAAAGGGAACAAAAGCTGGAGCTGCAAGCTTAATGTAGTCTTATGCAATACTCTTGTAGTCTTGCAACA
TGGTAACGATGAGTTAGCAACATGCCTTACAAGGAGAGAAAAAGCACCGTGCATGCCGATTGGTGGAAGT
AAGGTGGTACGATCGTGCCTTATTAGGAAGGCAACAGACGGGTCTGACATGGATTGGACGAACCACTGAA
TTGCCGCATTGCAGAGATATTGTATTTAAGTGCCTAGCTCGATACATAAACGGGTCTCTCTGGTTAGACC
AGATCTGAGCCTGGGAGCTCTCTGGCTAACTAGGGAACCCACTGCTTAAGCCTCAATAAAGCTTGCCTTG
AGTGCTTCAAGTAGTGTGTGCCCGTCTGTTGTGTGACTCTGGTAACTAGAGATCCCTCAGACCCTTTTAG
TCAGTGTGGAAAATCTCTAGCAGTGGCGCCCGAACAGGGACTTGAAAGCGAAAGGGAAACCAGAGGAGCT
CTCTCGACGCAGGACTCGGCTTGCTGAAGCGCGCACGGCAAGAGGCGAGGGGCGGCGACTGGTGAGTACG
CCAAAAATTTTGACTAGCGGAGGCTAGAAGGAGAGAGATGGGTGCGAGAGCGTCAGTATTAAGCGGGGGA
GAATTAGATCGCGATGGGAAAAAATTCGGTTAAGGCCAGGGGGAAAGAAAAAATATAAATTAAAACATAT
AGTATGGGCAAGCAGGGAGCTAGAACGATTCGCAGTTAATCCTGGCCTGTTAGAAACATCAGAAGGCTGT
AGACAAATACTGGGACAGCTACAACCATCCCTTCAGACAGGATCAGAAGAACTTAGATCATTATATAATA
CAGTAGCAACCCTCTATTGTGTGCATCAAAGGATAGAGATAAAAGACACCAAGGAAGCTTTAGACAAGAT
AGAGGAAGAGCAAAACAAAAGTAAGACCACCGCACAGCAAGCGGCCCTGATCTTCAGACCTGGAGGAGGA
GATATGAGGGACAATTGGAGAAGTGAATTATATAAATATAAAGTAGTAAAAATTGAACCATTAGGAGTAG
CACCCACCAAGGCAAAGAGAAGAGTGGTGCAGAGAGAAAAAAGAGCAGTGGGAATAGGAGCTTTGTTCCT
TGGGTTCTTGGGAGCAGCAGGAAGCACTATGGGCGCAGCGTCAATGACGCTGACGGTACAGGCCAGACAA
TTATTGTCTGGTATAGTGCAGCAGCAGAACAATTTGCTGAGGGCTATTGAGGCGCAACAGCATCTGTTGC
AACTCACAGTCTGGGGCATCAAGCAGCTCCAGGCAAGAATCCTGGCTGTGGAAAGATACCTAAAGGATCA
ACAGCTCCTGGGGATTTGGGGTTGCTCTGGAAAACTCATTTGCACCACTGCTGTGCCTTGGAATGCTAGT
TGGAGTAATGAATCTCTGGAACAGATTTGGAATCACACGACCTGGATGGAGTGGGACAGAGAAATTAACA
ATTACACAAGCTTAATACACTCCTTAATTGAAGAATCGCAAAACCAGCAAGAAAAGAATGAACAAGAATT
ATTGGAATTAGATAAATGGGCAAGTTTGTGGAATTGGTTTAACATAACAAATTGGCTGTGGTATATAAAA
TTATTCATAATGATAGTAGGAGGCTTGGTAGGTTTAAGAATAGTTTTTGCTGTACTTTCTATAGTGAATA
GAGTTAGGCAGGGATATTCACCATTATCGTTTCAGACCCACCTCCCAACCCCGAGGGGACCCGACAGGCC
CGAAGGAATAGAAGAAGAAGGTGGAGAGAGAGACAGAGACAGATCCATTCGATTAGTGAACGGATCTCGA
CGGTATCGGTTAACTTTTAAAAGAAAAGGGGGGATTGGGGGGTACAGTGCAGGGGAAAGAATAGTAGACA
TAATAGCAACAGACATACAAACTAAAGAATTACAAAAACAAATTACAAAAATTCAAAATTTTATCGACGC
GTAGGAACAGAGAAACAGGAGAATATGGGCCAAACAGGATATCTGTGGTAAGCAGTTCCTGCCCCGGCTC
AGGGCCAAGAACAGTTGGAACAGCAGAATATGGGCCAAACAGGATATCTGTGGTAAGCAGTTCCTGCCCC
GGCTCAGGGCCAAGAACAGATGGTCCCCAGATGCGGTCCCGCCCTCAGCAGTTTCTAGAGAACCATCAGA
TGTTTCCAGGGTGCCCCAAGGACCTGAAATGACCCTGTGCCTTATTTGAACTAACCAATCAGTTCGCTTC
TCGCTTCTGTTCGCGCGCTTCTGCTCCCCGAGCTCTATATAAGCAGAGCT
Features (pLannotate 1.2.2; 27 found; start..end, strand, type, name):
     81..3542    +  CDS            CARD11: CAR11_HUMAN - Also known as CARMA1 From Homo sapiens (Human).
   3606..4322    +  CDS            EGFP: EGFP is a basic (constitutively fluorescent) green fluorescent protein published in 1996, derived from Aequorea victoria. It is reported to be a rapidly-maturing weak dimer with moderate acid sensitivity.
   4339..4927    +  misc_feature   WPRE: woodchuck hepatitis virus posttranscriptional regulatory element
   4944..5012    +  CDS            nef (fragment): NEF_HV1Z2 - Experimental evidence at protein level: Swiss-Prot protein existence level 1. Extracellular Nef protein targets CD4(+) T-lymphocytes for apoptosis by interacting with CXCR4 surface receptors. From Human immunodeficiency virus type 1 group M subtype D (isolate Z2/CDC-Z34) (HIV-1).
   5014..5247    +  LTR            3' LTR (ΔU3): self-inactivating 3' long terminal repeat (LTR) from HIV-1
   5319..5440    +  polyA_signal   SV40 poly(A) signal: SV40 polyadenylation signal
   5480..5615    +  rep_origin     SV40 ori: SV40 origin of replication
   5636..5654    -  promoter       T7 promoter: promoter for bacteriophage T7 RNA polymerase
   5662..5817    +  CDS            lacZα (fragment): LacZα fragment of β-galactosidase; lacZ fragment
   5822..6250    +  rep_origin     f1 ori (sequence partly withheld): f1 bacteriophage origin of replication; arrow indicates direction of (+) strand synthesis
   6303..6407    +  promoter       AmpR promoter: bla
   6408..7268    +  CDS            AmpR: β-lactamase; bla; confers resistance to ampicillin, carbenicillin, and related antibiotics
   7439..8027    +  rep_origin     ori: high-copy-number ColE1/pMB1/pBR322/pUC origin of replication
   8210..8302    +  CDS            lacI (fragment): lac repressor; lacI; The lac repressor binds to the lac operator to inhibit transcription in E. coli. This inhibition can be relieved by adding lactose or isopropyl-β-D-thiogalactopyranoside (IPTG).
   8315..8336    +  protein_bind   CAP binding site: CAP binding activates transcription in the presence of cAMP. E. coli catabolite activator protein
   8351..8381    +  promoter       lac promoter: promoter for the E. coli lac operon
   8385..8407    +  protein_bind   lac operator (fragment): The lac repressor binds to the lac operator to inhibit transcription in E. coli. This inhibition can be relieved by adding lactose or isopropyl-β-D-thiogalactopyranoside (IPTG). lac repressor encoded by lacI
   8450..8468    +  promoter       T3 promoter: promoter for bacteriophage T3 RNA polymerase
   8496..8722    +  promoter       RSV promoter: Rous sarcoma virus enhancer/promoter
   8723..8903    +  LTR            5' LTR (truncated): truncated 5' long terminal repeat (LTR) from HIV-1
   8950..9075    +  misc_feature   HIV-1 Ψ: packaging signal of human immunodeficiency virus type 1
   9059..9397    +  CDS            HIV-1 gag (fragment): gag protein from human immunodeficiency virus 1; gag
   9567..9800    +  misc_feature   RRE: The Rev response element (RRE) of HIV-1 allows for Rev-dependent mRNA export from the nucleus to the cytoplasm.
  10177..10277   +  CDS            Rev (fragment): human immunodeficiency virus 1 (HIV-1) Rev protein; rev; enhances nuclear export of unspliced and incompletely spliced viral mRNAs
  10296..10413   +  misc_feature   cPPT/CTS: central polypurine tract and central termination sequence of HIV-1
  10442..10736   +  LTR            LTR (fragment): long terminal repeat from Moloney murine leukemia virus
  10736..29      +  promoter       TRE3GV promoter (fragment) (across the origin): 3rd-generation Tet-responsive promoter that can be activated by binding of Tet-On® 3G, optimized for retroviral and lentiviral vectors
