[The description below was written by a language model from this plasmid's Addgene catalogue record and pLannotate feature annotations shown in this document.]
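Description:
pRRL-MND-hCard11 K69Q-T2A-GFP is a third-generation, self-inactivating HIV-1 lentiviral transfer plasmid (pRRL backbone, about 10.8 kb) for expressing a human CARD11 (CARMA1) variant carrying the K69Q substitution in the CARD domain. In bacteria it is maintained through a high-copy ColE1/pUC-type origin and selected with ampicillin via the β-lactamase gene. The backbone also carries an f1 origin, an SV40 origin and poly(A) signal, and leftover lac and T7/T3 cloning-vector sequences.

The viral genome is transcribed in packaging cells from an RSV promoter fused to a truncated 5' LTR, which makes it Tat-independent. This is followed by the Ψ packaging signal with a gag fragment, the RRE for Rev-dependent nuclear export, and the cPPT/CTS, which aids nuclear import of the reverse-transcribed genome. The internal promoter is recorded as MND, a modified retroviral LTR-derived promoter. The automated annotation does not name it but detects a Moloney murine leukemia virus LTR fragment at that position, which is consistent with MND. The adjoining "TRE3GV promoter fragment" call is probably a partial match to this region rather than evidence of tetracycline regulation.

MND drives the full-length CARD11 coding sequence, followed by EGFP. According to the construct name the two are joined by a T2A self-cleaving peptide, which would fit the short unannotated gap between the two coding sequences, so that GFP fluorescence marks transduced cells expressing the variant. A WPRE downstream enhances transcript expression, and the ΔU3 3' LTR inactivates LTR promoter activity after integration. The plasmid belongs to a set used for functional assessment of CARD11 genetic variants. The record does not say whether K69Q is a gain- or loss-of-function change.
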