Addgene plasmid #163780: pRRL-MND-hCard11 K69Q-T2A-GFP
Purpose: Expression of K69Q CARD domain variant
Depositing lab: Richard James. Depositing organization: Seattle Children's Hospital and Research Institute. Publication: Multiplexed Functional Assessment of Genetic Variants in CARD11. Meitlis I, Allenspach EJ, Bauman BM, Phan IQ, Dabbah G, Schmitt EG, Camp ND, Torgerson TR, Nickerson DA, Bamshad MJ, Hagin D, Luthers CR, Stinson JR, Gray J, Lundgren I, Church JA, Butte MJ, Jordan MB, Aceves SS, Schwartz DM, Milner JD, Schuval S, Skoda-Smith S, Cooper MA, Starita LM, Rawlings DJ, Snow AL, James RG. Am J Hum Genet. 2020 Nov 12. pii: S0002-9297(20)30373-6. doi: 10.1016/j.ajhg.2020.10.015. PubMed 33202260.
Backbone
  Vector backbone: PRRL
  Vector type: Lentiviral
Growth in bacteria
  Bacterial resistance: Ampicillin, 100 μg/mL
  Growth temperature: 37°C
  Growth strain: NEB Stable
  Copy number: High Copy
Gene/Insert
  Gene/Insert name: CARD11
  Species: H. sapiens (human)
  Mutation: K69Q
  Entrez Gene: CARD11 (a.k.a. BENTA, BIMP3, CARMA1, IMD11, IMD11A, PPBL)
  Promoter: MND
  Cloning method: Gibson Cloning
Terms and licenses: Academic/Nonprofit Terms; Industry Terms: Not Available to Industry
How to cite: pRRL-MND-hCard11 K69Q-T2A-GFP was a gift from Richard James (Addgene plasmid # 163780 ; http://n2t.net/addgene:163780 ; RRID:Addgene_163780)
